Addgene plasmid #229408: FLAG-MKI-MUT-P2A-GFP-DOX-N
Purpose: Lentiviral or overpexression of cDNA
Depositing lab: Christopher Vakoc. Depositing organization: Cold Spring Harbor Laboratory. Publication: MARK2/MARK3 kinases are catalytic co-dependencies of YAP/TAZ in human cancer. Klingbeil O, Skopelitis D, Tonelli C, Yoshimoto T, Alpsoy A, Panepinto MC, Minicozzi F, Merrill JR, Cafiero AM, Aggarwal D, Russo S, Ha T, Demerdash OE, Wee TL, Spector DL, Lyons SK, Tuveson DA, Cifani P, Vakoc CR. Cancer Discov. 2024 Jul 26. doi: 10.1158/2159-8290.CD-23-1529. PubMed 39058094.
Backbone
  Vector backbone: LentiVi
  Vector type: Mammalian Expression, Lentiviral
  Selectable markers: Neomycin (select with G418)
Growth in bacteria
  Bacterial resistance: Ampicillin, 100 μg/mL
  Growth temperature: 37°C
  Growth strain: NEB Stable
  Copy number: High Copy
Gene/Insert
  Gene/Insert name: MKI-MUT-P2A-GFP
  Species: H. sapiens (human)
  Insert size (bp): 1482
  Mutation: interaction mutant L109G; L143G (Control mutant)
  Promoter: TRE3G
  Tag / fusion protein: FLAG (N terminal on insert)
  Cloning method: Gibson Cloning
Terms and licenses: Academic/Nonprofit Terms; Industry Terms: Not Available to Industry
Depositor comments: partial sequence derived from CagA MARK-competitive inhibitor
How to cite: FLAG-MKI-MUT-P2A-GFP-DOX-N was a gift from Christopher Vakoc (Addgene plasmid # 229408 ; http://n2t.net/addgene:229408 ; RRID:Addgene_229408)
