[The description below was written by a language model from this plasmid's Addgene catalogue record and pLannotate feature annotations shown in this document.]
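Description:
FLAG-MKI-MUT-P2A-GFP-DOX-N is a self-inactivating, third-generation-style HIV-1 lentiviral vector (backbone listed as LentiVi, about 10.1 kb) for doxycycline-inducible cDNA expression in mammalian cells. The viral genome is transcribed from an RSV promoter fused to a truncated 5' LTR and carries the Ψ packaging signal, a gag fragment, the RRE for Rev-dependent export, the cPPT/CTS, a WPRE to enhance transcript expression, and a ΔU3 3' LTR followed by an SV40 poly(A) signal. In bacteria it is maintained through a high-copy ColE1/pUC origin with ampicillin resistance. An f1 ori, an SV40 ori and lac/T7/T3 remnants are also present in the backbone.

The payload is an all-in-one Tet-On arrangement. A Tet-responsive promoter (TRE3G according to the catalogue, annotated as the tight TRE type) drives an N-terminally FLAG-tagged MKI-MUT coding sequence linked by a P2A self-cleaving peptide to EGFP, so induced cells co-produce the peptide and a green fluorescent marker as separate proteins. According to the depositor, MKI is a partial sequence derived from CagA that acts as a MARK-competitive inhibitor, and the feature table accordingly identifies this region as a Helicobacter pylori cagA fragment, although the catalogue lists the species as human. This version carries the L109G and L143G substitutions, described as an interaction mutant serving as a control.

Downstream, a human PGK promoter constitutively drives an rtTA3-type reverse tetracycline transactivator followed by the neomycin resistance gene, allowing G418 selection of transduced cells. The element linking these two reading frames is not annotated. The construct is suited as the inactive comparator in inducible MARK kinase inhibition experiments.
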