Features (pLannotate 1.2.2; 30 found; start..end, strand, type, name):
      5..231     +  promoter       RSV promoter: Rous sarcoma virus enhancer/promoter
    232..412     +  LTR            5' LTR (truncated): truncated 5' long terminal repeat (LTR) from HIV-1
    459..584     +  misc_feature   HIV-1 Ψ: packaging signal of human immunodeficiency virus type 1
    568..931     +  CDS            HIV-1 gag (fragment): gag protein from human immunodeficiency virus 1; gag
   1077..1310    +  misc_feature   RRE: The Rev response element (RRE) of HIV-1 allows for Rev-dependent mRNA export from the nucleus to the cytoplasm.
   1687..1713    +  CDS            Rev (fragment): human immunodeficiency virus 1 (HIV-1) Rev protein; rev; enhances nuclear export of unspliced and incompletely spliced viral mRNAs
   1723..1840    +  misc_feature   cPPT/CTS: central polypurine tract and central termination sequence of HIV-1
   1914..2228    +  promoter       tight TRE promoter: Tet-responsive promoter PTight, consisting of seven tet operator sequences followed by the minimal CMV promoter
   2287..2934    +  CDS            cagA (fragment): CAGA_HELPY - Also known as cag26, cai. Experimental evidence at protein level: Swiss-Prot protein existence level 1. May be necessary for the transcription, folding, export, or function of the cytotoxin. From Helicobacter pylori (strain ATCC 700392 / 26695) (Campylobacter pylori).
   3007..3723    +  CDS            EGFP: EGFP is a basic (constitutively fluorescent) green fluorescent protein published in 1996, derived from Aequorea victoria. It is reported to be a rapidly-maturing weak dimer with moderate acid sensitivity.
   3734..4244    +  promoter       hPGK promoter: human phosphoglycerate kinase 1 promoter
   4268..4965    +  CDS            rtTA3 (fragment): reverse tetracycline transactivator 3 activates expression from Tet-responsive promoters in the presence of doxycycline
   4895..5005    +  CDS            VP48: 3 tandem repeats of the minimal activation domain of herpes simplex virus VP16 (Cheng et al., 2013)
   5090..5881    +  CDS            neo: KKA2_KLEPN - Also known as kan, nptII. Experimental evidence at protein level: Swiss-Prot protein existence level 1. Resistance to kanamycin, neomycin, paromomycin, ribostamycin, butirosin and gentamicin B. From Klebsiella pneumoniae.
   5926..6514    +  misc_feature   WPRE: woodchuck hepatitis virus posttranscriptional regulatory element
   6565..6584    +  misc_feature   cPPT/CTS (fragment): central polypurine tract and central termination sequence of HIV-1
   6586..6819    +  LTR            3' LTR (ΔU3): self-inactivating 3' long terminal repeat (LTR) from HIV-1
   6897..7018    +  polyA_signal   SV40 poly(A) signal: SV40 polyadenylation signal
   7058..7193    +  rep_origin     SV40 ori: SV40 origin of replication
   7214..7232    -  promoter       T7 promoter: promoter for bacteriophage T7 RNA polymerase
   7240..7395    +  CDS            lacZα (fragment): LacZα fragment of β-galactosidase; lacZ fragment
   7400..7828    +  rep_origin     f1 ori (sequence partly withheld): f1 bacteriophage origin of replication; arrow indicates direction of (+) strand synthesis
   7881..7985    +  promoter       AmpR promoter: bla
   7986..8846    +  CDS            AmpR: β-lactamase; bla; confers resistance to ampicillin, carbenicillin, and related antibiotics
   9017..9605    +  rep_origin     ori: high-copy-number ColE1/pMB1/pBR322/pUC origin of replication
   9788..9880    +  CDS            lacI (fragment): lac repressor; lacI; The lac repressor binds to the lac operator to inhibit transcription in E. coli. This inhibition can be relieved by adding lactose or isopropyl-β-D-thiogalactopyranoside (IPTG).
   9893..9914    +  protein_bind   CAP binding site: CAP binding activates transcription in the presence of cAMP. E. coli catabolite activator protein
   9929..9959    +  promoter       lac promoter: promoter for the E. coli lac operon
   9967..9983    +  protein_bind   lac operator: The lac repressor binds to the lac operator to inhibit transcription in E. coli. This inhibition can be relieved by adding lactose or isopropyl-β-D-thiogalactopyranoside (IPTG). lac repressor encoded by lacI
  10028..10046   +  promoter       T3 promoter: promoter for bacteriophage T3 RNA polymerase
>Addgene plasmid #229408 | FLAG-MKI-MUT-P2A-GFP-DOX-N | addgene full sequence | sequence record 456359 | Addgene NGS Result
TTAATGTAGTCTTATGCAATACTCTTGTAGTCTTGCAACATGGTAACGATGAGTTAGCAACATGCCTTAC
AAGGAGAGAAAAAGCACCGTGCATGCCGATTGGTGGAAGTAAGGTGGTACGATCGTGCCTTATTAGGAAG
GCAACAGACGGGTCTGACATGGATTGGACGAACCACTGAATTGCCGCATTGCAGAGATATTGTATTTAAG
TGCCTAGCTCGATACATAAACGGGTCTCTCTGGTTAGACCAGATCTGAGCCTGGGAGCTCTCTGGCTAAC
TAGGGAACCCACTGCTTAAGCCTCAATAAAGCTTGCCTTGAGTGCTTCAAGTAGTGTGTGCCCGTCTGTT
GTGTGACTCTGGTAACTAGAGATCCCTCAGACCCTTTTAGTCAGTGTGGAAAATCTCTAGCAGTGGCGCC
CGAACAGGGACTTGAAAGCGAAAGGGAAACCAGAGGAGCTCTCTCGACGCAGGACTCGGCTTGCTGAAGC
GCGCACGGCAAGAGGCGAGGGGCGGCGACTGGTGAGTACGCCAAAAATTTTGACTAGCGGAGGCTAGAAG
GAGAGAGATGGGTGCGAGAGCGTCAGTATTAAGCGGGGGAGAATTAGATCGCGATGGGAAAAAATTCGGT
TAAGGCCAGGGGGAAAGAAAAAATATAAATTAAAACATATAGTATGGGCAAGCAGGGAGCTAGAACGATT
CGCAGTTAATCCTGGCCTGTTAGAAACATCAGAAGGCTGTAGACAAATACTGGGACAGCTACAACCATCC
CTTCAGACAGGATCAGAAGAACTTAGATCATTATATAATACAGTAGCAACCCTCTATTGTGTGCATCAAA
GGATAGAGATAAAAGACACCAAGGAAGCTTTAGACAAGATAGAGGAAGAGCAAAACAAAAGTAAGACCAC
CGCACAGCAAGCGGCCGCTGATCTTCAGACCTGGAGGAGGAGATATGAGGGACAATTGGAGAAGTGAATT
ATATAAATATAAAGTAGTAAAAATTGAACCATTAGGAGTAGCACCCACCAAGGCAAAGAGAAGAGTGGTG
CAGAGAGAAAAAAGAGCAGTGGGAATAGGAGCTTTGTTCCTTGGGTTCTTGGGAGCAGCAGGAAGCACTA
TGGGCGCAGCGTCAATGACGCTGACGGTACAGGCCAGACAATTATTGTCTGGTATAGTGCAGCAGCAGAA
CAATTTGCTGAGGGCTATTGAGGCGCAACAGCATCTGTTGCAACTCACAGTCTGGGGCATCAAGCAGCTC
CAGGCAAGAATCCTGGCTGTGGAAAGATACCTAAAGGATCAACAGCTCCTGGGGATTTGGGGTTGCTCTG
GAAAACTCATTTGCACCACTGCTGTGCCTTGGAATGCTAGTTGGAGTAATAAATCTCTGGAACAGATTTG
GAATCACACGACCTGGATGGAGTGGGACAGAGAAATTAACAATTACACAAGCTTAATACACTCCTTAATT
GAAGAATCGCAAAACCAGCAAGAAAAGAATGAACAAGAATTATTGGAATTAGATAAATGGGCAAGTTTGT
GGAATTGGTTTAACATAACAAATTGGCTGTGGTATATAAAATTATTCATAATGATAGTAGGAGGCTTGGT
AGGTTTAAGAATAGTTTTTGCTGTACTTTCTATAGTGAATAGAGTTAGGCAGGGATATTCACCATTATCG
TTTCAGACCCACCTCCCAACCCCGAGGGGACCCAGACCACAATTTTAAAAGAAAAGGGGGGATTGGGGGG
TACAGTGCAGGGGAAAGAATAGTAGACATAATAGCAACAGACATACAAACTAAAGAATTACAAAAACAAA
TTACAAAAATTCAAAATTTTCGGGTTTATTACAGGGACAGCAGAGATCCACTTTGGCGCCGGCTCGAGCA
CTTTGGCCGCGAATCGATATGTCGAGTTTACTCCCTATCAGTGATAGAGAACGTATGTCGAGTTTACTCC
CTATCAGTGATAGAGAACGATGTCGAGTTTACTCCCTATCAGTGATAGAGAACGTATGTCGAGTTTACTC
CCTATCAGTGATAGAGAACGTATGTCGAGTTTACTCCCTATCAGTGATAGAGAACGTATGTCGAGTTTAT
CCCTATCAGTGATAGAGAACGTATGTCGAGTTTACTCCCTATCAGTGATAGAGAACGTATGTCGAGGTAG
GCGTGTACGGTGGGAGGCCTATATAAGCAGAGCTCGTTTAGTGAACCGTCAGATCGCCTGGAGAATTGGC
TAGCATGGATTACAAAGACGATGACGATAAGAATAATAACAACAATGGGTTGAAGAATTCCACAGAACCT
ATTTACGCTAAAGTAAACAAGAAGAAGACAGGGCAGGTAGCATCTCCGGAGGAACCTATATATACGCAAG
TGGCAAAGAAGGTGAACGCTAAGATAGATCGGCTGAACCAAATCGCAAGCGGTCTTGGAGGCGTTGGTCA
GGCCGCTGGCTTTCCACTTAAGCGGCATGATAAGGTAGATGATGGGAGTAAAGTAGGTCTCTCCGCTAGC
CCCGAGCCGATCTATGCGACAATCGACGATCTTGGAGGTCCGTTTCCGCTTAAACGACACGACAAAGTGG
ATGACGGGAGCAAAGTCGGTCGGAGTCGCAACCAGGAATTGGCACAAAAAATCGATAATCTGAATCAAGC
TGTAAGCGAGGCGAAAGCTGGTTTTTTTGGCAACCTGGAACAAACGATAGATAAGCTGAAAGATAGTACC
AAGAAGAACGTCATGAATCTTTATGTGGAGTCTGCCAAGAAGGTGCCAGCTTCACTCTCAGCAAAATTGG
ATAATTACGCGATCAATTCTCACACTAGAATAAATTCTAATATACAAAACGGTGCCATAAATGAGAAAGC
TACAGGGATGTTGACGCAGAAGAATCCAGAATGGTTGAAGCTTGTTAACGATAAGATCGTGGCAGCTAGC
GGCAGCGGCGCCACCAACTTCAGCCTGCTGAAGCAGGCCGGCGACGTGGAGGAGAACCCCGGCCCCATGG
TGAGCAAGGGCGAGGAGCTGTTCACCGGGGTGGTGCCCATCCTGGTCGAGCTGGACGGCGACGTAAACGG
CCACAAGTTCAGCGTGTCCGGCGAGGGCGAGGGCGATGCCACCTACGGCAAGCTGACCCTGAAGTTCATC
TGCACCACCGGCAAGCTGCCCGTGCCCTGGCCCACCCTCGTGACCACCCTGACCTACGGCGTGCAGTGCT
TCAGCCGCTACCCCGACCACATGAAGCAGCACGACTTCTTCAAGTCCGCCATGCCCGAAGGCTACGTCCA
GGAGCGCACCATCTTCTTCAAGGACGACGGCAACTACAAGACCCGCGCCGAGGTGAAGTTCGAGGGCGAC
ACCCTGGTGAACCGCATCGAGCTGAAGGGCATCGACTTCAAGGAGGACGGCAACATCCTGGGGCACAAGC
TGGAGTACAACTACAACAGCCACAACGTCTATATCATGGCCGACAAGCAGAAGAACGGCATCAAGGTGAA
CTTCAAGATCCGCCACAACATCGAGGACGGCAGCGTGCAGCTCGCCGACCACTACCAGCAGAACACCCCC
ATCGGCGACGGCCCCGTGCTGCTGCCCGACAACCACTACCTGAGCACCCAGTCCGCCCTGAGCAAAGACC
CCAACGAGAAGCGCGATCACATGGTCCTGCTGGAGTTCGTGACCGCCGCCGGGATCACTCTCGGCATGGA
CGAGCTGTACAAGTAGAGGATCCGGGGTTGGGGTTGCGCCTTTTCCAAGGCAGCCCTGGGTTTGCGCAGG
GACGCGGCTGCTCTGGGCGTGGTTCCGGGAAACGCAGCGGCGCCGACCCTGGGTCTCGCACATTCTTCAC
GTCCGTTCGCAGCGTCACCCGGATCTTCGCCGCTACCCTTGTGGGCCCCCCGGCGACGCTTCCTGCTCCG
CCCCTAAGTCGGGAAGGTTCCTTGCGGTTCGCGGCGTGCCGGACGTGACAAACGGAAGCCGCACGTCTCA
CTAGTACCCTCGCAGACGGACAGCGCCAGGGAGCAATGGCAGCGCGCCGACCGCGATGGGCTGTGGCCAA
TAGCGGCTGCTCAGCAGGGCGCGCCGAGAGCAGCGGCCGGGAAGGGGCGGTGCGGGAGGCGGGGTGTGGG
GCGGTAGTGTGGGCCCTGTTCCTGCCCGCGCGGTGTTCCGCATTCTGCAAGCCTCCGGAGCGCACGTCGG
CAGTCGGCTCCCTCGTTGACCGAATCACCGACCTCTCTCCCCAGCAATTCACCCGCGCGCGGCCACCATG
TCTAGACTGGACAAGAGCAAAGTCATAAACGGAGCTCTGGAATTACTCAATGGTGTCGGTATCGAAGGCC
TGACGACAAGGAAACTCGCTCAAAAGCTGGGAGTTGAGCAGCCTACCCTGTACTGGCACGTGAAGAACAA
GCGGGCCCTGCTCGATGCCCTGCCAATCGAGATGCTGGACAGGCATCATACCCACTTCTGCCCCCTGGAA
GGCGAGTCATGGCAAGACTTTCTGCGGAACAACGCCAAGTCATACCGCTGTGCTCTCCTCTCACATCGCG
ACGGGGCTAAAGTGCATCTCGGCACCCGCCCAACAGAGAAACAGTACGAAACCCTGGAAAATCAGCTCGC
GTTCCTGTGTCAGCAAGGCTTCTCCCTGGAGAACGCACTGTACGCTCTGTCCGCCGTGGGCCACTTTACA
CTGGGCTGCGTATTGGAGGAACAGGAGCATCAAGTAGCAAAAGAGGAAAGAGAGACACCTACCACCGATT
CTATGCCCCCACTTCTGAGACAAGCAATTGAGCTGTTCGACCGGCAGGGAGCCGAACCTGCCTTCCTTTT
CGGCCTGGAACTAATCATATGTGGCCTGGAGAAACAGCTAAAGTGCGAAAGCGGCGGGCCGACCGACGCC
CTTGACGATTTTGACTTAGACATGCTCCCAGCCGATGCCCTTGACGACTTTGACCTTGATATGCTGCCTG
CTGACGCTCTTGACGATTTTGACCTTGACATGCTCCCCGGGTTCGAAGGAAGCGGAGAAGGTAGAGGTTC
TCTCCTCACTTGTGGTGATGTTGAAGAAAACCCTGGTCCAATGTCTAGAATGATTGAACAAGATGGATTG
CACGCAGGTTCTCCGGCCGCTTGGGTGGAGAGGCTATTCGGCTATGACTGGGCACAACAGACAATCGGCT
GCTCTGATGCCGCCGTGTTCCGGCTGTCAGCGCAGGGGCGCCCGGTTCTTTTTGTCAAGACCGACCTGTC
CGGTGCCCTGAATGAACTGCAGGACGAGGCAGCGCGGCTATCGTGGCTGGCCACGACGGGCGTTCCTTGC
GCAGCTGTGCTCGACGTTGTCACTGAAGCGGGAAGGGACTGGCTGCTATTGGGCGAAGTGCCGGGGCAGG
ATCTCCTGTCATCTCACCTTGCTCCTGCCGAGAAAGTATCCATCATGGCTGATGCAATGCGGCGGCTGCA
TACGCTTGATCCGGCTACCTGCCCATTCGACCACCAAGCGAAACATCGCATCGAGCGAGCACGTACTCGG
ATGGAAGCCGGTCTTGTCGATCAGGATGATCTGGACGAAGAGCATCAGGGGCTCGCGCCAGCCGAACTGT
TCGCCAGGCTCAAGGCGCGCATGCCCGACGGCGAGGATCTCGTCGTGACCCATGGCGATGCCTGCTTGCC
GAATATCATGGTGGAAAATGGCCGCTTTTCTGGATTCATCGACTGTGGCCGGCTGGGTGTGGCGGACCGC
TATCAGGACATAGCGTTGGCTACCCGTGATATTGCTGAAGAGCTTGGCGGCGAATGGGCTGACCGCTTCC
TCGTGCTTTACGGTATCGCCGCTCCCGATTCGCAGCGCATCGCCTTCTATCGCCTTCTTGACGAGTTCTT
CTGAATGCATTGAGGATCGATCCAAGATATACGCGTTAAGTCGACAATCAACCTCTGGATTACAAAATTT
GTGAAAGATTGACTGGTATTCTTAACTATGTTGCTCCTTTTACGCTATGTGGATACGCTGCTTTAATGCC
TTTGTATCATGCTATTGCTTCCCGTATGGCTTTCATTTTCTCCTCCTTGTATAAATCCTGGTTGCTGTCT
CTTTATGAGGAGTTGTGGCCCGTTGTCAGGCAACGTGGCGTGGTGTGCACTGTGTTTGCTGACGCAACCC
CCACTGGTTGGGGCATTGCCACCACCTGTCAGCTCCTTTCCGGGACTTTCGCTTTCCCCCTCCCTATTGC
CACGGCGGAACTCATCGCCGCCTGCCTTGCCCGCTGCTGGACAGGGGCTCGGCTGTTGGGCACTGACAAT
TCCGTGGTGTTGTCGGGGAAATCATCGTCCTTTCCTTGGCTGCTCGCCTGTGTTGCCACCTGGATTCTGC
GCGGGACGTCCTTCTGCTACGTCCCTTCGGCCCTCAATCCAGCGGACCTTCCTTCCCGCGGCCTGCTGCC
GGCTCTGCGGCCTCTTCCGCGTCTTCGCCTTCGCCCTCAGACGAGTCGGATCTCCCTTTGGGCCGCCTCC
CCGCGTCGACTTTAAGACCAATGACTTACAAGGCAGCTGTAGATCTTAGCCACTTTTTAAAAGAAAAGGG
GGGACTGGAAGGGCTAATTCACTCCCAACGAAGACAAGATCTGCTTTTTGCTTGTACTGGGTCTCTCTGG
TTAGACCAGATCTGAGCCTGGGAGCTCTCTGGCTAACTAGGGAACCCACTGCTTAAGCCTCAATAAAGCT
TGCCTTGAGTGCTTCAAGTAGTGTGTGCCCGTCTGTTGTGTGACTCTGGTAACTAGAGATCCCTCAGACC
CTTTTAGTCAGTGTGGAAAATCTCTAGCAGTACGTATAGTAGTTCATGTCATCTTATTATTCAGTATTTA
TAACTTGCAAAGAAATGAATATCAGAGAGTGAGAGGAACTTGTTTATTGCAGCTTATAATGGTTACAAAT
AAAGCAATAGCATCACAAATTTCACAAATAAAGCATTTTTTTCACTGCATTCTAGTTGTGGTTTGTCCAA
ACTCATCAATGTATCTTATCATGTCTGGCTCTAGCTATCCCGCCCCTAACTCCGCCCATCCCGCCCCTAA
CTCCGCCCAGTTCCGCCCATTCTCCGCCCCATGGCTGACTAATTTTTTTTATTTATGCAGAGGCCGAGGC
CGCCTCGGCCTCTGAGCTATTCCAGAAGTAGTGAGGAGGCTTTTTTGGAGGCCTAGGGACGTACCCAATT
CGCCCTATAGTGAGTCGTATTACGCGCGCTCACTGGCCGTCGTTTTACAACGTCGTGACTGGGAAAACCC
TGGCGTTACCCAACTTAATCGCCTTGCAGCACATCCCCCTTTCGCCAGCTGGCGTAATAGCGAAGAGGCC
CGCACCGATCGCCCTTCCCAACAGTTGCGCAGCCTGAATGGCGAATGGG
[124 nt withheld, positions 7400-7523]
C
[91 nt withheld, positions 7525-7615]
A
[49 nt withheld, positions 7617-7665]
CCTTTGACGTTGGAGTCCACGTTCTTT
[37 nt withheld, positions 7693-7729]
ACCCTATCTCGGTCTATTCTTTTGATTTATAAGGGATTTTGCCGATTTCGGCCTATTGGTTAAAAAATGA
GCTGATTTAACAAAAATTTAACGCGAATTTTAACAAAATATTAACGCTTACAATTTAGGTGGCACTTTTC
GGGGAAATGTGCGCGGAACCCCTATTTGTTTATTTTTCTAAATACATTCAAATATGTATCCGCTCATGAG
ACAATAACCCTGATAAATGCTTCAATAATATTGAAAAAGGAAGAGTATGAGTATTCAACATTTCCGTGTC
GCCCTTATTCCCTTTTTTGCGGCATTTTGCCTTCCTGTTTTTGCTCACCCAGAAACGCTGGTGAAAGTAA
AAGATGCTGAAGATCAGTTGGGTGCACGAGTGGGTTACATCGAACTGGATCTCAACAGCGGTAAGATCCT
TGAGAGTTTTCGCCCCGAAGAACGTTTTCCAATGATGAGCACTTTTAAAGTTCTGCTATGTGGCGCGGTA
TTATCCCGTATTGACGCCGGGCAAGAGCAACTCGGTCGCCGCATACACTATTCTCAGAATGACTTGGTTG
AGTACTCACCAGTCACAGAAAAGCATCTTACGGATGGCATGACAGTAAGAGAATTATGCAGTGCTGCCAT
AACCATGAGTGATAACACTGCGGCCAACTTACTTCTGACAACGATCGGAGGACCGAAGGAGCTAACCGCT
TTTTTGCACAACATGGGGGATCATGTAACTCGCCTTGATCGTTGGGAACCGGAGCTGAATGAAGCCATAC
CAAACGACGAGCGTGACACCACGATGCCTGTAGCAATGGCAACAACGTTGCGCAAACTATTAACTGGCGA
ACTACTTACTCTAGCTTCCCGGCAACAATTAATAGACTGGATGGAGGCGGATAAAGTTGCAGGACCACTT
CTGCGCTCGGCCCTTCCGGCTGGCTGGTTTATTGCTGATAAATCTGGAGCCGGTGAGCGTGGGTCTCGCG
GTATCATTGCAGCACTGGGGCCAGATGGTAAGCCCTCCCGTATCGTAGTTATCTACACGACGGGGAGTCA
GGCAACTATGGATGAACGAAATAGACAGATCGCTGAGATAGGTGCCTCACTGATTAAGCATTGGTAACTG
TCAGACCAAGTTTACTCATATATACTTTAGATTGATTTAAAACTTCATTTTTAATTTAAAAGGATCTAGG
TGAAGATCCTTTTTGATAATCTCATGACCAAAATCCCTTAACGTGAGTTTTCGTTCCACTGAGCGTCAGA
CCCCGTAGAAAAGATCAAAGGATCTTCTTGAGATCCTTTTTTTCTGCGCGTAATCTGCTGCTTGCAAACA
AAAAAACCACCGCTACCAGCGGTGGTTTGTTTGCCGGATCAAGAGCTACCAACTCTTTTTCCGAAGGTAA
CTGGCTTCAGCAGAGCGCAGATACCAAATACTGTTCTTCTAGTGTAGCCGTAGTTAGGCCACCACTTCAA
GAACTCTGTAGCACCGCCTACATACCTCGCTCTGCTAATCCTGTTACCAGTGGCTGCTGCCAGTGGCGAT
AAGTCGTGTCTTACCGGGTTGGACTCAAGACGATAGTTACCGGATAAGGCGCAGCGGTCGGGCTGAACGG
GGGGTTCGTGCACACAGCCCAGCTTGGAGCGAACGACCTACACCGAACTGAGATACCTACAGCGTGAGCT
ATGAGAAAGCGCCACGCTTCCCGAAGGGAGAAAGGCGGACAGGTATCCGGTAAGCGGCAGGGTCGGAACA
GGAGAGCGCACGAGGGAGCTTCCAGGGGGAAACGCCTGGTATCTTTATAGTCCTGTCGGGTTTCGCCACC
TCTGACTTGAGCGTCGATTTTTGTGATGCTCGTCAGGGGGGCGGAGCCTATGGAAAAACGCCAGCAACGC
GGCCTTTTTACGGTTCCTGGCCTTTTGCTGGCCTTTTGCTCACATGTTCTTTCCTGCGTTATCCCCTGAT
TCTGTGGATAACCGTATTACCGCCTTTGAGTGAGCTGATACCGCTCGCCGCAGCCGAACGACCGAGCGCA
GCGAGTCAGTGAGCGAGGAAGCGGAAGAGCGCCCAATACGCAAACCGCCTCTCCCCGCGCGTTGGCCGAT
TCATTAATGCAGCTGGCACGACAGGTTTCCCGACTGGAAAGCGGGCAGTGAGCGCAACGCAATTAATGTG
AGTTAGCTCACTCATTAGGCACCCCAGGCTTTACACTTTATGCTTCCGGCTCGTATGTTGTGTGGAATTG
TGAGCGGATAACAATTTCACACAGGAAACAGCTATGACCATGATTACGCCAAGCGCGCAATTAACCCTCA
CTAAAGGGAACAAAAGCTGGAGCTGCAAGC
